>Addgene plasmid #216924 | pST39-Mega'-deltaGL | addgene full sequence | sequence record 446030 | Addgene NGS Result
AACGCCAGCAACGCGGCCTTTTTACGGTTCCTGGCCTTTTGCTGGCCTTTTGCTCACATGTTCTTTCCTG
CGTTATCCCCTGATTCTGTGGATAACCGTATTACCGCCTTTGAGTGAGCTGATACCGCTCGCCGCAGCCG
AACGACCGAGCGCAGCGAGTCAGTGAGCGAGGAAGCGGAAGAGCGCCTGATGCGGTATTTTCTCCTTACG
CATCTGTGCGGTATTTCACACCGCAATGGTGCACTCTCAGTACAATCTGCTCTGATGCCGCATAGTTAAG
CCAGTATACACTCCGCTATCGCTACGTGACTGGGTCATGGCTGCGCCCCGACACCCGCCAACACCCGCTG
ACGCGCCCTGACGGGCTTGTCTGCTCCCGGCATCCGCTTACAGACAAGCTGTGACCGTCTCCGGGAGCTG
CATGTGTCAGAGGTTTTCACCGTCATCACCGAAACGCGCGAGGCAGCTGCGGTAAAGCTCATCAGCGTGG
TCGTGAAGCGATTCACAGATGTCTGCCTGTTCATCCGCGTCCAGCTCGTTGAGTTTCTCCAGAAGCGTTA
ATGTCTGGCTTCTGATAAAGCGGGCCATGTTAAGGGCGGTTTTTTCCTGTTTGGTCACTGATGCCTCCGT
GTAAGGGGGATTTCTGTTCATGGGGTAATGATACCGATGAAACGAGAGAGGATGCTCACGATACGGGTTA
CTGATGATGAACATGCCCGGTTACTGGAACGTTGTGAGGGTAAACAACTGGCGGTATGGATGCGGCGGGA
CCAGAGAAAAATCACTCAGGGTCAATGCCAGCGCTTCGTTAATACAGATGTAGGTGTTGGCACCATGCAT
CGATCCCGCGAAATTAATACGACTCACTATAGGGAGACCACAACGGTTTCCCTCTAGAGATAGCTTAGCG
ATGTGAAAGAAGCTGGAGAAAACTTTCAAGAAAAAGTTTCTTCTTCAGACGATAAAGAGAAGTCAAAAAA
TAAGCGGAAAATAAAAGGCGTAAATCAGATTAAAAAAGCAACGGATATTAAAAGCTCTACTAAGATTAAA
AGTTCTAATGATATTAAATCATCTACAGATTTAAAAACAATGGGATCATAAGCGAAAGGAGAAATGAGAT
ATGTCTATTCAAAAAAGTACTAATAGTTCAAGTTTAGCAGAAGTCATTGACCGTATTTTAGATAAAGGAA
TTGTTATTGATGCTTTTGCAAGAGTTTCTGTTGTAGGAATTGAAATTTTAACGATTGAAGCGCGAGTGGT
TATTGCCAGTGTTGATACATGGTTACGCTATGCAGAAGCAGTAGGGCTTCTTCGTGACGACGTAGAAGAA
AACGGTCTTCCTGAACGTTCAAATTCAAGTGAAGGGCAGCCGCGTTTTAGTATTTAATATGAAGTGGTAT
GGAACCTTCCTTTTTTGAGGGTGGTTCCAGCTTTTAGATCTAACTATTGGAGGCTACTAAAAATGGAAAT
TAAAAAAATTATGCAAGCCGTGAACGACTTTTTCGGTGAACACGTAGCTCCTCCTCATAAAATTACCTCG
GTGGAAGCTACTGAAGATGAAGGTTGGAGAGTTATTGTTGAAGTCATTGAAGAACGAGAATATATGAAAA
AATACGCCAAAGATGAAATGCTCGGAACGTACGAGTGCTTTGTAAATAAAGAAAAAGAAGTCATTTCATT
CAAACGACTCGACGTCAGATATAGAAGCGCCATTGGCATTGAAGCATAAACGATAAGATGGCAGGAGGAA
CGTAAAAATGACCGTCTTAACAGACAAAAGGAAAAAAGGCAGTGGAGCTTTTATACAAGATGACGAGACA
AAAGAGGTTCTTTCAAGAGCGCTGAGCTATTTAAAATCCGGCTATTCCATTCATTTTACAGGTCCTGCCG
GCGGAGGCAAAACCTCTTTAGCGCGAGCGCTTGCTAAAAAGAGAAAGCGTCCTGTAATGCTGATGCACGG
GAATCACGAGCTCAACAACAAAGATTTAATTGGCGATTTTACGGGATACACGAGCAAAAAAGTAATCGAC
CAGTACGTTCGTTCTGTCTATAAAAAAGATGAACAGGTGAGTGAAAACTGGCAGGATGGCCGATTGCTTG
AAGCTGTAAAAAATGGCTATACGCTGATTTACGACGAATTTACTCGTTCTAAGCCTGCGACGAATAATAT
CTTTCTATCGATATTAGAAGAAGGCGTGCTGCCGCTGTATGGAGTAAAAATGACCGATCCTTTTGTGCGC
GTGCATCCCGATTTCCGCGTCATCTTCACAAGCAATCCAGCTGAGTATGCCGGCGTATATGATACGCAAG
ATGCGCTTCTCGACAGGTTAATTACCATGTTTATTGATTATAAAGACATCGACAGAGAGACAGCGATTTT
AACGGAGAAAACGGACGTAGAAGAAGATGAAGCGCGCACAATTGTAACGCTCGTAGCAAACGTGCGAAAC
CGCTCTGGAGACGAAAACAGCAGCGGACTTAGCCTGCGGGCTTCGCTTATGATCGCTACCCTTGCCACGC
AGCAAGACATTCCTATCGATGGAAGTGACGAAGATTTTCAAACGTTATGTATCGATATTTTGCATCATCC
GCTTACCAAATGTTTGGATGAAGAAAATGCAAAAAGCAAAGCCGAAAAAATCATTTTAGAAGAATGTAAG
AATATAGACACTGAAGAAAAGTAAAGGAGCTTGAAAACATGAGTGAAACAAACGAAACAGGTATTTATAT
TTTTAGCGCCATTCAAACGGATAAAGACGAAGAATTTGGCGCCGTGGAAGTAGAAGGAACAAAAGCTGAA
ACATTTTTGATTCGCTACAAAGACGCGGCTATGGTAGCAGCTGAAGTACCGATGAAAATTTATCATCCTA
ATCGCCAAAATTTATTAATGCATCAAAACGCAGTAGCAGCGATTATGGACAAGAACGATACGGTTATTCC
AATCAGCTTTGGGAATGTATTCAAATCAAAAGAAGACGTAAAAGTTCTTTTGGAAAACCTTTATCCGCAG
TTTGAAAAGCTGTTTCCAGCGATCAAAGGAAAAATTGAAGTCGGTTTAAAAGTAATTGGGAAAAAAGAAT
GGCTTGAGAAAAAAGTAAACGAAAATCCTGAACTTGAGAAAGTATCAGCATCCGTAAAAGGAAAATCAGA
AGCAGCCGGTTATTATGAGCGTATTCAACTTGGAGGAATGGCTCAAAAGATGTTTACTTCCCTGCAAAAA
GAAGTCAAGACAGATGTGTTTTCTCCGCTTGAAGAAGCAGCGGAAGCAGCAAAAGCAAATGAGCCAACGG
GCGAAACGATGCTTTTAAACGCGTCTTTCTTAATTAACCGAGAAGATGAAGCGAAGTTTGATGAAAAAGT
AAATGAAGCGCATGAAAACTGGAAAGACAAAGCCGATTTTCATTACAGCGGTCCTTGGCCTGCTTATAAT
TTTGTGAACATTCGCCTAAAAGTGAGGAATTAACATTATGTCTCTTAAACAATCCATGGAGAATAAAGAT
ATTGCTCTTATTGATATTTTAGATGTCATTTTAGATAAAGGAGTCGCCATTAAAGGAGACTTAATCATTT
CCATAGCTGGCGTCGATTTAGTGTATTTGGATTTGCGGGTGCTTATTTCTTCGGTTGAAACGCTTGTGCA
AGCAAAAGAAGGAAATCACAAACCAATCACTTCTGAACAATTTGATAAACAAAAGGAGGAATTAATGGAT
GCAACCGGTCAGCCAAGCAAATGGACGAATCCACTTGGATCCTGATCAAGCTGAACAAGGCTTAGCGCAG
CTTGTGATGACAGTTATTGAGCTATTGAGGCAAATCGTTGAACGTCATGCCATGAGGCGGGTGGAGGGTG
GAACGTTGACGGACGAACAAATTGAAAACTTAGGAATTGCACTAATGAACTTAGAAGAAAAAATGGACGA
GTTGAAAGAGGTGTTCGGTCTGGATGCAGAAGATTTAAATATTGATCTTGGACCGCTAGGCAGCCTGCTT
TAAGCGGTCAGTAGGAGGAACAGTATGGCAGTCGAACATAATATGCAGTCAAGTACGATTGTAGATGTGC
TCGAAAAGATTTTGGATAAAGGAGTCGTTATAGCGGGGGACATCACCGTAGGAATTGCAGATGTCGAGCT
ATTAACGATAAAGATCCGCTTGATTGTGGCTTCGGTTGATAAGGCAAAAGAAATCGGCATGGACTGGTGG
GAAAATGATCCGTATCTCAGTTCAAAAGGAGCCAATAACAAAGCGCTCGAAGAAGAAAATAAAATGCTGC
ATGAGCGGTTAAAAACGCTTGAAGAAAAAATAGAAACGAAACGTTAAAAACTGTACGCTACTTAAAAAAT
GGAGGGATTTACAATGGCAACTGAAACAAAATTAGATAACACACAGGCAGAAAACAAGGAAAATAAAAAT
GCGGAAAACGGTTCAAAAGAAAAGAACGGTTCAAAAGCAAGCAAAACAACAAGCAGCGGGCCAATCAAAC
GAGCGGTAGCAGGAGGCATCATCGGTGCAACGATTGGATATGTATCGACTCCTGAAAATCGAAAAAGTCT
CCTTGACCGCATTGATACAGACGAATTAAAAAGCAAAGCATCTGATTTAGGAACAAAGGTAAAAGAAAAA
TCAAAAAGCAGCGTGGCCAGCCTGAAAACATCTGCGGGAAGCTTGTTTAAAAAAGATAAAGATAAATCAA
AAGATGATGAAGAAAACGTAAATTCTTCTAGTAGCGAAACAGAAGACGATAACGTTCAAGAGTACGACGA
GTTAAAAGAAGAAAATCAAACTCTTCAAGATCGCTTATCACAGCTTGAAGAAAAAATGAACATGCTTGTT
GAGCTTAGCCTCAATAAAAATCAAGACGAAGAAGCGGAAGATACAGATTCCGACGAAGAAGAGAACGATG
AGAACGATGAAAACGATGAAAACGAGCAGGACGATGAAAACGAAGAAGAAACATCTAAGCCACGTAAAAA
GGATAAAAAAGAAGCTGAGGAAGAAGAAAGTGAAAGTGACGAAGACAGCGAGGAAGAAGAGGAAGATTCT
CGCTCAAACAAAAAAAATAAAAAAGTAAAAACAGAAGAAGAAGACGAAGATGAAAGCGAAGAAGAAAAAA
AGGAAGCGAAACCAAAAAAGTCAACAGCTAAAAAATCAAAAAATACAAAAGCAAAGAAAAACACGGACGA
AGAAGATGATGAAGCAACATCTCTTTCTAGTGAAGACGATACAACAGCCTAAGACGTAAAGGAGGAAAGA
AAGACATGAGTACAGGCCCTTCTTTTTCAACTAAAGACAATACGCTTGAATACTTTGTGAAAGCTTCTAA
TAAACACGGCTTTTCACTTGATATTTCATTAAATGTAAACGGCGCTGTGATTTCCGGTACCATGATTTCA
GCAAAAGAATACTTTGATTACTTAAGCGAAACGTTTGAAGAAGGCAGTGAAGTGGCTCAGGCGCTAAGCG
AACAATTCTCTTTAGCAAGCGAAGCGAGCGAATCAAACGGAGAAGCAGAAGCCCATTTTATTCATTTGAA
AAATACAAAGATTTACTGTGGAGACAGTAAATCTACTCCTTCTAAAGGCAAAATCTTTTGGAGAGGGAAA
ATAGCAGAAGTAGACGGGTTTTTCTTAGGAAAGATTTCTGATGCAAAATCAACGAGTAAAAAGAGTTCAT
AAAAAACGGCGGGGTGATTGCCCCGCCGTTTTTTAGTGATGTGATGAGATGTGCAGCTTCTTTTTTCGAT
ACATGAGCGGAGTCATCTTCATTTCTTTTCGAAACTGATTAATAAAATAGCTTGTACTATTAAACCCTAC
TTGATAGGCGACTTCCGTCACATTTGCTTCTGCTTGCTGCAGTCCGGATTCGCGAACGCGTCTCGAGAGA
TCCGGCTGCTAACAAAGCCCGAAAGGAAGCTGAGTTGGCTGCTGCCACCGCTGAGCAATAACTAGCATAA
CCCCTTGGGGCCTCTAAACGGGTCTTGAGGGGTTTTTTGCTGAAAGGAGGAACTATATCCGACTAGTAGC
CCGCCTAATGAGCGGGCTTTTTTTTAATTCCCCTATTTGTTTATTTTTCTAAATACATTCAAATATGTAT
CCGCTCATGAGACAATAACCCTGATAAATGCTTCAATAATATTGAAAAAGGAAGAGTATGAGTATTCAAC
ATTTCCGTGTCGCCCTTATTCCCTTTTTTGCGGCATTTTGCCTTCCTGTTTTTGCTCACCCAGAAACGCT
CGTGAAAGTAAAAGACGCAGAGGACCAATTGGGGGCACGAGTGGGATACATAGAACTGGACTTGAATAGC
GGTAAAATCCTTGAGAGTTTTCGCCCTGAAGAGCGTTTTCCAATGATGAGCACTTTCAAAGTTCTGCTAT
GTGGAGCAGTATTATCCCGTGTAGATGCGGGGCAAGAGCAACTCGGACGACGAATACACTATTCGCAGAA
TGACTTGGTTGAATACTCCCCAGTGACAGAAAAGCACCTTACGGACGGAATGACGGTAAGAGAATTATGT
AGTGCCGCCATAACGATGAGTGATAACACTGCGGCGAACTTACTTCTGACAACCATCGGTGGACCGAAGG
AATTAACCGCTTTTTTGCACAATATGGGAGACCATGTAACTCGCCTTGACCGTTGGGAACCAGAACTGAA
TGAAGCCATACCAAACGACGAGCGAGACACCACAATGCCTGCGGCAATGGCAACAACATTACGCAAACTA
TTAACTGGCGAACTACTTACTCTGGCTTCACGGCAACAATTAATAGACTGGCTTGAAGCGGATAAAGTTG
CAGGACCACTACTGCGTTCGGCACTTCCTGCTGGCTGGTTTATTGCTGATAAATCTGGGGCAGGAGAGCG
TGGTTCACGGGGTATCATTGCCGCACTTGGACCAGATGGTAAGCCTTCCCGTATCGTAGTTATCTACACG
ACGGGTAGTCAGGCAACTATGGACGAACGAAATAGACAGATTGCTGAAATAGGGGCTTCACTGATTAAGC
ATTGGTAAACCGATACAATTAAAGGCTCCTTTTGGAGCCTTTTTTTTTGGACGGACCGGTAGAAAAGATC
AAAGGATCTTCTTGAGATCCTTTTTTTCTGCGCGTAATCTGCTGCTTGCAAACAAAAAAACCACCGCTAC
CAGCGGTGGTTTGTTTGCCGGATCAAGAGCTACCAACTCTTTTTCCGAAGGTAACTGGCTTCAGCAGAGC
GCAGATACCAAATACTGTCCTTCTAGTGTAGCCGTAGTTAGGCCACCACTTCAAGAACTCTGTAGCACCG
CCTACATACCTCGCTCTGCTAATCCTGTTACCAGTGGCTGCTGCCAGTGGCGATAAGTCGTGTCTTACCG
GGTTGGACTCAAGACGATAGTTACCGGATAAGGCGCAGCGGTCGGGCTGAACGGGGGGTTCGTGCACACA
GCCCAGCTTGGAGCGAACGACCTACACCGAACTGAGATACCTACAGCGTGAGCTATGAGAAAGCGCCACG
CTTCCCGAAGGGAGAAAGGCGGACAGGTATCCGGTAAGCGGCAGGGTCGGAACAGGAGAGCGCACGAGGG
AGCTTCCAGGGGGAAACGCCTGGTATCTTTATAGTCCTGTCGGGTTTCGCCACCTCTGACTTGAGCGTCG
ATTTTTGTGATGCTCGTCAGGGGGGCGGAGCCTATGGAAA
Features (pLannotate 1.2.2; 15 found; start..end, strand, type, name):
     48..181     +  rep_origin     RSF ori (fragment): Plasmids containing the RSF 1030 origin of replication can be propagated in E. coli cells that contain additional plasmids with compatible origins.
    186..325     -  misc_feature   bom: basis of mobility region from pBR322
    427..618     -  CDS            rop: Rop protein, which maintains plasmids at low copy number; rop
    658..768     +  CDS            mbeC (fragment): MBEC_ECOLX - Experimental evidence at protein level: Swiss-Prot protein existence level 1. Required for efficient mobilization of ColE1 plasmid and is thus essential to promote the specific transfer of the plasmid during conjugation. Probably functions by inducing DNA bending, helping the MbeA relaxase to melt the DNA around the nic site and cleave the phosphodiester bond. Binds specifically double-stranded DNA (dsDNA) containing the ColE1 oriT but does not recognize the inverted repeat (IR). From Escherichia coli.
    855..873     +  promoter       T7 promoter: promoter for bacteriophage T7 RNA polymerase
   1121..1384    +  CDS            gvpB: GVPB_BACME - Protein inferred from homology: Swiss-Prot protein existence level 3. Gas vesicles are small, hollow, gas filled protein structures that are found in several microbial planktonic microorganisms. They allow the positioning of the organism at the favorable depth for growth. GvpA type proteins form the essential core of the structure. From Bacillus megaterium.
   3468..3752    +  CDS            gvpS: GVPS_BACME - Protein inferred from homology: Swiss-Prot protein existence level 3. Gas vesicles are small, hollow, gas filled protein structures that are found in several microbial planktonic microorganisms. They allow the positioning of the organism at the favorable depth for growth (By similarity). From Bacillus megaterium.
   4015..4314    +  CDS            gvpJ: GVPJ_BACME - Protein inferred from homology: Swiss-Prot protein existence level 3. Gas vesicles are small, hollow, gas filled protein structures that are found in several microbial planktonic microorganisms. They allow the positioning of the organism at the favorable depth for growth. This protein could be important for the shape determination of the gas vesicle. From Bacillus megaterium.
   5733..5852    -  CDS            ydeC (fragment): YDEC_BACSU - Protein predicted: Swiss-Prot protein existence level 4. From Bacillus subtilis (strain 168).
   5885..5934    +  CDS            SET1 (fragment): solubility-enhancement tag derived from T7 phage gene 10B
   5942..5989    +  terminator     T7 terminator: transcription terminator for bacteriophage T7 RNA polymerase
   6056..6147    +  promoter       AmpR promoter: bla
   6148..7005    +  CDS            bla: BLAT_ECOLX - Experimental evidence at protein level: Swiss-Prot protein existence level 1. TEM-type are the most prevalent beta-lactamases in enterobacteria; they hydrolyze the beta-lactam bond in susceptible beta-lactam antibiotics, thus conferring resistance to penicillins and cephalosporins. TEM-3 and TEM-4 are capable of hydrolyzing cefotaxime and ceftazidime. TEM-5 is capable of hydrolyzing ceftazidime. TEM-6 is capable of hydrolyzing ceftazidime and aztreonam. TEM-8/CAZ-2, TEM- 16/CAZ-7 and TEM-24/CAZ-6 are markedly active against ceftazidime. IRT- 4 shows resistance to beta-lactamase in
   7012..7051    +  terminator     fd terminator: central terminator from bacteriophage fd (Otsuka and Kunisawa, 1982)
   7082..7670    +  rep_origin     ori: high-copy-number ColE1/pMB1/pBR322/pUC origin of replication
