[The description below was written by a language model from this plasmid's Addgene catalogue record and pLannotate feature annotations shown in this document.]
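Description:
pST39-Mega'-deltaGL is a 7,670-nt bacterial expression plasmid built on the pST39 backbone and assembled by Gibson cloning. It carries a variant of the "Mega'" gas vesicle gene cluster, derived from Priestia (formerly Bacillus) megaterium, in which GvpG and GvpL have been knocked out. The plasmid is maintained in E. coli through a ColE1/pMB1-type origin. The rop gene and the pBR322 bom region are also present, which fits the catalogue's listing as a low-copy plasmid. Selection is by ampicillin through the TEM beta-lactamase gene (bla), which has its own promoter and is followed by an fd terminator. The short hits annotated as RSF ori, mbeC, ydeC and SET1 are partial fragments. They are probably backbone remnants or chance similarity rather than functional parts.

The payload lies between a T7 promoter and a T7 terminator, so the cluster is presumably transcribed as a polycistronic unit in a host that supplies T7 RNA polymerase. Automated annotation recognised only three genes in this roughly 5 kb region. These are gvpB, a GvpA-type protein that forms the core of the vesicle shell, gvpS, and gvpJ, which has been suggested to influence vesicle shape. The large unannotated stretches between them very likely hold other cluster genes, but the record does not list them. It also does not say how the GvpG and GvpL knockouts were made.

According to the associated publication, the plasmid comes from a systematic study of protein-protein interactions in gas vesicle assembly. It likely serves as a double-deletion control or test construct for asking whether GvpG and GvpL are needed for gas vesicle formation in a heterologous bacterial host.
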