Addgene plasmid #216924: pST39-Mega'-deltaGL
Purpose: Mega' with knockout of GvpG and GvpL
Depositing lab: George Lu. Depositing organization: Rice University. Publication: Elucidating the assembly of gas vesicles by systematic protein-protein interaction analysis. Iburg M, Anderson AP, Wong VT, Anton ED, He A, Lu GJ. EMBO J. 2024 Oct;43(19):4156-4172. doi: 10.1038/s44318-024-00178-2. Epub 2024 Sep 3. PubMed 39227754.
Backbone
  Vector backbone: pST39
  Vector type: Bacterial Expression
Growth in bacteria
  Bacterial resistance: Ampicillin, 100 μg/mL
  Growth temperature: 30°C
  Growth strain: DH5alpha
  Copy number: Low Copy
Gene/Insert
  Gene/Insert name: Mega' with knockout of GvpG and GvpL
  Species: Synthetic; Priestia megaterium
  Cloning method: Gibson Cloning
Terms and licenses: Academic/Nonprofit Terms; Industry Terms: Not Available to Industry
Depositor comments: Please visit https://www.biorxiv.org/content/10.1101/2023.07.23.550228v1 for bioRxiv preprint.
How to cite: pST39-Mega'-deltaGL was a gift from George Lu (Addgene plasmid # 216924 ; http://n2t.net/addgene:216924 ; RRID:Addgene_216924)
